>Addgene plasmid #215581 | pGAL4-DBD-HOXD4-AroPERFECT_YPWM_(+) | addgene full sequence | sequence record 427352 | Addgene NGS Result
GACATTGATTATTGACTAGTTATTAATAGTAATCAATTACGGGGTCATTAGTTCATAGCCCATATATGGA
GTTCCGCGTTACATAACTTACGGTAAATGGCCCGCCTGGCTGACCGCCCAACGACCCCCGCCCATTGACG
TCAATAATGACGTATGTTCCCATAGTAACGCCAATAGGGACTTTCCATTGACGTCAATGGGTGGAGTATT
TACGGTAAACTGCCCACTTGGCAGTACATCAAGTGTATCATATGCCAAGTACGCCCCCTATTGACGTCAA
TGACGGTAAATGGCCCGCCTGGCATTATGCCCAGTACATGACCTTATGGGACTTTCCTACTTGGCAGTAC
ATCTACGTATTAGTCATCGCTATTACCATGGTGATGCGGTTTTGGCAGTACATCAATGGGCGTGGATAGC
GGTTTGACTCACGGGGATTTCCAAGTCTCCACCCCATTGACGTCAATGGGAGTTTGTTTTGGCACCAAAA
TCAACGGGACTTTCCAAAATGTCGTAACAACTCCGCCCCATTGACGCAAATGGGCGGTAGGCGTGTACGG
TGGGAGGTCTATATAAGCAGAGCTCTCTGGCTAACTAGAGAACCCACTGCTTACTGGCTTATCGAAATTA
ATACGACTCACTATAGGGAGACCCAAGCTTGGTACCGAGCTCGGATCCACTAGTAACGGCCGCCAGTGTG
CTGGAATTCATGAAGCTACTGTCTTCTATCGAACAAGCATGCGATATTTGCCGACTTAAAAAGCTCAAGT
GCTCCAAAGAAAAACCGAAGTGCGCCAAGTGTCTGAAGAACAACTGGGAGTGTCGCTACTCTCCCAAAAC
CAAAAGGTCTCCGCTGACTAGGGCACATCTGACAGAAGTGGAATCAAGGCTAGAAAGACTGGAACAGCTA
TTTCTACTGATTTTTCCTCGAGAAGACCTTGACATGATTTTGAAAATGGATTCTTTACAGGATATAAAAG
CATTGTTAACAGGATTATTTGTACAAGATAATGTGAATAAAGATGCCGTCACAGATAGATTGGCTTCAGT
GGAGACTGATATGCCTCTAACATTGAGACAGCATAGAATAAGTGCGACATCATCATCGGAAGAGAGTAGT
AACAAAGGTCAAAGACAGTTGACTGTATCGGCGATCATGGTGATGTCATCAATGGTTAATTACTCTAAAG
TTGATCCTAAACCACCATTTTGTGAAGAACTTCAAGGTGGGCTTTATGGGGAACAAGGAGCTGATGGTGG
ATATGGGGCACAAGGGGCGGATCAACCATTTCCTGGCCTGCCCAGGCCAGATGGCTTTGAACAACCAGGC
GGGAGTGGTCCTTTTGGCCCAGGATCAGCCCTTCCAGCATACAGGGGACATGGTCAGGAACCCGGATACG
GTCCTGGCGGACATGCTGCGCCTTATGGGGAACCATGTCCGGCGCCACCCTATGCACCCCCACCTGCACC
TCTCCCATATGGAGCAAGGGCAAGCCAAAGCGATTATCCTAAACAACCCCCTTCAGGCACAGCCCTGAAA
CAACCTGCGGTTGTATATCCATGGATGAAGAAAGTCTGAGTCTAGAGGGCCCTATTCTATAGTGTCACCT
AAATGCTAGAGCTCGCTGATCAGCCTCGACTGTGCCTTCTAGTTGCCAGCCATCTGTTGTTTGCCCCTCC
CCCGTGCCTTCCTTGACCCTGGAAGGTGCCACTCCCACTGTCCTTTCCTAATAAAATGAGGAAATTGCAT
CGCATTGTCTGAGTAGGTGTCATTCTATTCTGGGGGGTGGGGTGGGGCAGGACAGCAAGGGGGAGGATTG
GGAAGACAATAGCAGGCATGCTGGGGATGCGGTGGGCTCTATGGCTTCTGAGGCGGAAAGAACCAGCTGG
GGCTCTAGGGGGTATCCCC
[124 nt withheld, positions 1910-2033]
C
[91 nt withheld, positions 2035-2125]
A
[49 nt withheld, positions 2127-2175]
CCTTTGACGTTGGAGTCCACGTTCTTT
[37 nt withheld, positions 2203-2239]
ACCCTATCTCGGTCTATTCTTTTGATTTATAAGGGATTTTGCCGATTTCGGCCTATTGGTTAAAAAATGA
GCTGATTTAACAAAAATTTAACGCGAATTAATTCTGTGGAATGTGTGTCAGTTAGGGTGTGGAAAGTCCC
CAGGCTCCCCAGCAGGCAGAAGTATGCAAAGCATGCATCTCAATTAGTCAGCAACCAGGTGTGGAAAGTC
CCCAGGCTCCCCAGCAGGCAGAAGTATGCAAAGCATGCATCTCAATTAGTCAGCAACCATAGTCCCGCCC
CTAACTCCGCCCATCCCGCCCCTAACTCCGCCCAGTTCCGCCCATTCTCCGCCCCATGGCTGACTAATTT
TTTTTATTTATGCAGAGGCCGAGGCCGCCTCTGCCTCTGAGCTATTCCAGAAGTAGTGAGGAGGCTTTTT
TGGAGGCCTAGGCTTTTGCAAAAAGCTCCCGGGAGCTTGTATATCCATTTTCGGATCTGATCAAGAGACA
GGATGAGGATCGTTTCGCATGATTGAACAAGATGGATTGCACGCAGGTTCTCCGGCCGCTTGGGTGGAGA
GGCTATTCGGCTATGACTGGGCACAACAGACAATCGGCTGCTCTGATGCCGCCGTGTTCCGGCTGTCAGC
GCAGGGGCGCCCGGTTCTTTTTGTCAAGACCGACCTGTCCGGTGCCCTGAATGAACTGCAGGACGAGGCA
GCGCGGCTATCGTGGCTGGCCACGACGGGCGTTCCTTGCGCAGCTGTGCTCGACGTTGTCACTGAAGCGG
GAAGGGACTGGCTGCTATTGGGCGAAGTGCCGGGGCAGGATCTCCTGTCATCTCACCTTGCTCCTGCCGA
GAAAGTATCCATCATGGCTGATGCAATGCGGCGGCTGCATACGCTTGATCCGGCTACCTGCCCATTCGAC
CACCAAGCGAAACATCGCATCGAGCGAGCACGTACTCGGATGGAAGCCGGTCTTGTCGATCAGGATGATC
TGGACGAAGAGCATCAGGGGCTCGCGCCAGCCGAACTGTTCGCCAGGCTCAAGGCGCGCATGCCCGACGG
CGAGGATCTCGTCGTGACCCATGGCGATGCCTGCTTGCCGAATATCATGGTGGAAAATGGCCGCTTTTCT
GGATTCATCGACTGTGGCCGGCTGGGTGTGGCGGACCGCTATCAGGACATAGCGTTGGCTACCCGTGATA
TTGCTGAAGAGCTTGGCGGCGAATGGGCTGACCGCTTCCTCGTGCTTTACGGTATCGCCGCTCCCGATTC
GCAGCGCATCGCCTTCTATCGCCTTCTTGACGAGTTCTTCTGAGCGGGACTCTGGGGTTCGAAATGACCG
ACCAAGCGACGCCCAACCTGCCATCACGAGATTTCGATTCCACCGCCGCCTTCTATGAAAGGTTGGGCTT
CGGAATCGTTTTCCGGGACGCCGGCTGGATGATCCTCCAGCGCGGGGATCTCATGCTGGAGTTCTTCGCC
CACCCCAACTTGTTTATTGCAGCTTATAATGGTTACAAATAAAGCAATAGCATCACAAATTTCACAAATA
AAGCATTTTTTTCACTGCATTCTAGTTGTGGTTTGTCCAAACTCATCAATGTATCTTATCATGTCTGTAT
ACCGTCGACCTCTAGCTAGAGCTTGGCGTAATCATGGTCATAGCTGTTTCCTGTGTGAAATTGTTATCCG
CTCACAATTCCACACAACATACGAGCCGGAAGCATAAAGTGTAAAGCCTGGGGTGCCTAATGAGTGAGCT
AACTCACATTAATTGCGTTGCGCTCACTGCCCGCTTTCCAGTCGGGAAACCTGTCGTGCCAGCTGCATTA
ATGAATCGGCCAACGCGCGGGGAGAGGCGGTTTGCGTATTGGGCGCTCTTCCGCTTCCTCGCTCACTGAC
TCGCTGCGCTCGGTCGTTCGGCTGCGGCGAGCGGTATCAGCTCACTCAAAGGCGGTAATACGGTTATCCA
CAGAATCAGGGGATAACGCAGGAAAGAACATGTGAGCAAAAGGCCAGCAAAAGGCCAGGAACCGTAAAAA
GGCCGCGTTGCTGGCGTTTTTCCATAGGCTCCGCCCCCCTGACGAGCATCACAAAAATCGACGCTCAAGT
CAGAGGTGGCGAAACCCGACAGGACTATAAAGATACCAGGCGTTTCCCCCTGGAAGCTCCCTCGTGCGCT
CTCCTGTTCCGACCCTGCCGCTTACCGGATACCTGTCCGCCTTTCTCCCTTCGGGAAGCGTGGCGCTTTC
TCATAGCTCACGCTGTAGGTATCTCAGTTCGGTGTAGGTCGTTCGCTCCAAGCTGGGCTGTGTGCACGAA
CCCCCCGTTCAGCCCGACCGCTGCGCCTTATCCGGTAACTATCGTCTTGAGTCCAACCCGGTAAGACACG
ACTTATCGCCACTGGCAGCAGCCACTGGTAACAGGATTAGCAGAGCGAGGTATGTAGGCGGTGCTACAGA
GTTCTTGAAGTGGTGGCCTAACTACGGCTACACTAGAAGAACAGTATTTGGTATCTGCGCTCTGCTGAAG
CCAGTTACCTTCGGAAAAAGAGTTGGTAGCTCTTGATCCGGCAAACAAACCACCGCTGGTAGCGGTGGTT
TTTTTGTTTGCAAGCAGCAGATTACGCGCAGAAAAAAAGGATCTCAAGAAGATCCTTTGATCTTTTCTAC
GGGGTCTGACGCTCAGTGGAACGAAAACTCACGTTAAGGGATTTTGGTCATGAGATTATCAAAAAGGATC
TTCACCTAGATCCTTTTAAATTAAAAATGAAGTTTTAAATCAATCTAAAGTATATATGAGTAAACTTGGT
CTGACAGTTACCAATGCTTAATCAGTGAGGCACCTATCTCAGCGATCTGTCTATTTCGTTCATCCATAGT
TGCCTGACTTCCCGTCGTGTAGATAACTACGATACGGGAGGGCTTACCATCTGGCCCCAGTGCTGCAATG
ATACCGCGAGACCCACGCTCACCGGCTCCAGATTTATCAGCAATAAACCAGCCAGCCGGAAGGGCCGAGC
GCAGAAGTGGTCCTGCAACTTTATCCGCCTCCATCCAGTCTATTAATTGTTGCCGGGAAGCTAGAGTAAG
TAGTTCGCCAGTTAATAGTTTGCGCAACGTTGTTGCCATTGCTACAGGCATCGTGGTGTCACGCTCGTCG
TTTGGTATGGCTTCATTCAGCTCCGGTTCCCAACGATCAAGGCGAGTTACATGATCCCCCATGTTGTGCA
AAAAAGCGGTTAGCTCCTTCGGTCCTCCGATCGTTGTCAGAAGTAAGTTGGCCGCAGTGTTATCACTCAT
GGTTATGGCAGCACTGCATAATTCTCTTACTGTCATGCCATCCGTAAGATGCTTTTCTGTGACTGGTGAG
TACTCAACCAAGTCATTCTGAGAATAGTGTATGCGGCGACCGAGTTGCTCTTGCCCGGCGTCAATACGGG
ATAATACCGCGCCACATAGCAGAACTTTAAAAGTGCTCATCATTGGAAAACGTTCTTCGGGGCGAAAACT
CTCAAGGATCTTACCGCTGTTGAGATCCAGTTCGATGTAACCCACTCGTGCACCCAACTGATCTTCAGCA
TCTTTTACTTTCACCAGCGTTTCTGGGTGAGCAAAAACAGGAAGGCAAAATGCCGCAAAAAAGGGAATAA
GGGCGACACGGAAATGTTGAATACTCATACTCTTCCTTTTTCAATATTATTGAAGCATTTATCAGGGTTA
TTGTCTCATGAGCGGATACATATTTGAATGTATTTAGAAAAATAAACAAATAGGGGTTCCGCGCACATTT
CCCCGAAAAGTGCCACCTGACGTCGACGGATCGGGAGATCTCCCGATCCCCTATGGTGCACTCTCAGTAC
AATCTGCTCTGATGCCGCATAGTTAAGCCAGTATCTGCTCCCTGCTTGTGTGTTGGAGGTCGCTGAGTAG
TGCGCGAGCAAAATTTAAGCTACAACAAGGCAAGGCTTGACCGACAATTGCATGAAGAATCTGCTTAGGG
TTAGGCGTTTTGCGCTGCTTCGCGATGTACGGGCCAGATATACGCGTT
Features (pLannotate 1.2.2; 22 found; start..end, strand, type, name):
      1..380     +  enhancer       CMV enhancer: human cytomegalovirus immediate early enhancer
    381..584     +  promoter       CMV promoter: human cytomegalovirus (CMV) immediate early promoter
    580..613     +  LTR            5' LTR (truncated) (fragment): truncated 5' long terminal repeat (LTR) from HIV-1
    629..647     +  promoter       T7 promoter: promoter for bacteriophage T7 RNA polymerase
    710..1150    +  CDS            GAL4 DNA binding domain: DNA binding domain of the GAL4 transcriptional activator; Saccharomyces cerevisiae GAL4 (truncated)
   1157..1576    +  CDS            HOXD4 (fragment): HXD4_HUMAN - Also known as HOX4B. Experimental evidence at protein level: Swiss-Prot protein existence level 1. Sequence-specific transcription factor which is part of a developmental regulatory system that provides cells with specific positional identities on the anterior-posterior axis. From Homo sapiens (Human).
   1596..1614    -  promoter       SP6 promoter: promoter for bacteriophage SP6 RNA polymerase
   1640..1864    +  polyA_signal   bGH poly(A) signal: bovine growth hormone polyadenylation signal
   1868..1889    +  promoter       SV40 promoter (fragment): SV40 enhancer and early promoter
   1910..2338    +  rep_origin     f1 ori (sequence partly withheld): f1 bacteriophage origin of replication; arrow indicates direction of (+) strand synthesis
   2352..2681    +  promoter       SV40 promoter: SV40 enhancer and early promoter
   2748..3539    +  CDS            neo: KKA2_KLEPN - Also known as kan, nptII. Experimental evidence at protein level: Swiss-Prot protein existence level 1. Resistance to kanamycin, neomycin, paromomycin, ribostamycin, butirosin and gentamicin B. From Klebsiella pneumoniae.
   3563..3721    +  CDS            ble (fragment): BLE_KLEPN - Experimental evidence at protein level: Swiss-Prot protein existence level 1. Binding protein with a strong affinity to the bleomycin family of antibiotics. Binds to CL990; an antimitotic-antibiotic compound. From Klebsiella pneumoniae.
   3716..3837    +  polyA_signal   SV40 poly(A) signal: SV40 polyadenylation signal
   3910..3926    -  protein_bind   lac operator: The lac repressor binds to the lac operator to inhibit transcription in E. coli. This inhibition can be relieved by adding lactose or isopropyl-β-D-thiogalactopyranoside (IPTG). lac repressor encoded by lacI
   3934..3964    -  promoter       lac promoter: promoter for the E. coli lac operon
   3979..4000    -  protein_bind   CAP binding site: CAP binding activates transcription in the presence of cAMP. E. coli catabolite activator protein
   4013..4105    -  CDS            lacI (fragment): lac repressor; lacI; The lac repressor binds to the lac operator to inhibit transcription in E. coli. This inhibition can be relieved by adding lactose or isopropyl-β-D-thiogalactopyranoside (IPTG).
   4288..4876    -  rep_origin     ori: high-copy-number ColE1/pMB1/pBR322/pUC origin of replication
   5047..5907    -  CDS            AmpR: β-lactamase; bla; confers resistance to ampicillin, carbenicillin, and related antibiotics
   5908..6012    -  promoter       AmpR promoter: bla
   6071..6123    -  misc_feature   bom (fragment): basis of mobility region from pBR322
