[The description below was written by a language model from this plasmid's Addgene catalogue record and pLannotate feature annotations shown in this document.]
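Description:
pGAL4-DBD-HOXD4-AroPERFECT_YPWM_(+) is a 6,277 nt mammalian expression plasmid built on the pGAL4-DBD-MCS backbone, intended for overexpression of a fusion between the yeast GAL4 DNA-binding domain and an engineered portion of human HOXD4. It is propagated in E. coli as a high-copy plasmid through a ColE1/pUC-type origin with ampicillin selection (AmpR under its own bla promoter). An f1 origin is also present. A separate cassette, with the SV40 enhancer/early promoter driving neo and ending in an SV40 poly(A) signal, could provide G418 selection in mammalian cells. The short ble, lacI, lac promoter/operator, bom and HIV-1 LTR annotations are fragments that appear to be backbone remnants rather than functional parts.

The expression unit consists of the CMV immediate early enhancer and promoter, followed by a T7 promoter, the truncated GAL4 DNA-binding domain coding sequence, and immediately downstream a HOXD4 segment of about 420 nt. This segment is annotated as a fragment rather than the full-length protein and was inserted by Gibson cloning. An antisense SP6 promoter and the bGH polyadenylation signal close the cassette. The name indicates an "AroPERFECT" variant carrying the YPWM motif, but the record does not define the exact sequence changes. Given the associated work on an activity-specificity trade-off in human transcription factors, it probably reflects a redesign of aromatic residues in the HOXD4 region. Tethering such a fragment to the GAL4 DNA-binding domain is the standard arrangement for measuring transactivation on a co-transfected reporter bearing GAL4 UAS sites. The record itself states only overexpression as the purpose and does not describe a reporter.
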