Addgene plasmid #215581: pGAL4-DBD-HOXD4-AroPERFECT_YPWM_(+)
Purpose: For overexpression of Gal4-DBD HOXD4 AroPERFECT YPWM(+)
Depositing lab: Denes Hnisz. Depositing organization: Max Planck Institute for Molecular Genetics. Publication: An activity-specificity trade-off encoded in human transcription factors. Naderi J, Magalhaes AP, Kibar G, Stik G, Zhang Y, Mackowiak SD, Wieler HM, Rossi F, Buschow R, Christou-Kent M, Alcoverro-Bertran M, Graf T, Vingron M, Hnisz D. Nat Cell Biol. 2024 Aug;26(8):1309-1321. doi: 10.1038/s41556-024-01411-0. Epub 2024 Jul 5. PubMed 38969762.
Backbone
  Vector backbone: pGAL4-DBD-MCS
  Vector type: Mammalian Expression
Growth in bacteria
  Bacterial resistance: Ampicillin, 100 μg/mL
  Growth temperature: 37°C
  Growth strain: DH5alpha
  Copy number: High Copy
Gene/Insert
  Gene/Insert name: HOXD4 AroPERFECT YPWM(+)
  Species: H. sapiens (human)
  Entrez Gene: HOXD4 (a.k.a. HHO.C13, HOX-5.1, HOX4, HOX4B, Hox-4.2)
  Cloning method: Gibson Cloning
Terms and licenses: Academic/Nonprofit Terms; Industry Terms: Not Available to Industry
How to cite: pGAL4-DBD-HOXD4-AroPERFECT_YPWM_(+) was a gift from Denes Hnisz (Addgene plasmid # 215581 ; http://n2t.net/addgene:215581 ; RRID:Addgene_215581)
